Addgene plasmid #152734: pGBW-m4134478
Purpose: Mammalian expression plasmid for SARS-CoV-2 3'-to-5' exonuclease
Depositing lab: Ginkgo Bioworks & Benjie Chen. Depositing organization: Ginkgo Bioworks.
Backbone
  Vector backbone: pTwist_CMV_Hygro_6
  Backbone size w/o insert (bp): 6525
  Vector type: Mammalian Expression
  Selectable markers: Hygromycin
Growth in bacteria
  Bacterial resistance: Ampicillin, 100 μg/mL
  Growth temperature: 37°C
  Growth strain: DH5alpha
  Copy number: High Copy
Gene/Insert
  Gene/Insert name: SARS-CoV-2 3'-to-5' exonuclease
  Species: Severe acute respiratory syndrome coronavirus 2
  Insert size (bp): 1574
  Mutation: wt
  Entrez Gene: ORF1ab (a.k.a. GU280_gp01)
  Promoter: CMV
  Tag / fusion protein: Cleavable TEV;HA (C terminal on backbone)
  Cloning method: Unknown
Resource information
  A portion of this plasmid was derived from a plasmid made by: GinkgoBioworks
Depositor comments: NCBI reference sequence: YP_009725309.1
How to cite: pGBW-m4134478 was a gift from Ginkgo Bioworks & Benjie Chen (Addgene plasmid # 152734 ; http://n2t.net/addgene:152734 ; RRID:Addgene_152734)
