[The description below was written by a language model from this plasmid's Addgene catalogue record and pLannotate feature annotations shown in this document.]
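Description:
pGBW-m4134478 is a mammalian expression plasmid of about 8.2 kb built on the pTwist_CMV_Hygro_6 backbone. It carries the wild-type coding sequence for the SARS-CoV-2 3'-to-5' exonuclease, a mature cleavage product of the ORF1ab replicase polyprotein. In bacteria it is maintained at high copy through a ColE1/pUC-type origin and selected with ampicillin via an intact β-lactamase gene. A separate cassette, in which the human ubiquitin C promoter drives hygromycin B phosphotransferase followed by a synthetic poly(A) signal, allows hygromycin selection of transfected mammalian cells.

The insert of roughly 1.6 kb spans the numbering origin of the sequence record and sits directly downstream of the CMV immediate-early enhancer and promoter elements, with an SV40 polyadenylation signal terminating the transcript. The automated annotation recognises the insert only as a fragment of the SARS-CoV-2 replicase polyprotein. The functional text attached to that match describes the 2'-O-methyltransferase, which is generic polyprotein annotation rather than a description of this insert; the catalogue entry identifies the insert as the exonuclease. According to the catalogue, the backbone supplies a C-terminal TEV-cleavable HA tag, which would permit immunodetection or pull-down of the protein and later removal of the tag, though this tag is not separately annotated in the feature table.

The expression unit and the bacterial marker are flanked by β-globin insulator elements, T7 and rrnG transcription terminators and an upstream synthetic poly(A) signal, which help isolate the cassettes from read-through transcription. The plasmid is suited to transient or hygromycin-selected stable expression of this viral enzyme in mammalian cells for functional, interaction or localisation studies.
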