Features (pLannotate 1.2.2; 19 found; start..end, strand, type, name):
   1699..1820    -  polyA_signal   SV40 poly(A) signal: SV40 polyadenylation signal
   1843..1912    -  CDS            large T antigen (fragment): large T antigen from SV40 (simian virus 40)
   1935..1981    +  terminator     T7 terminator: transcription terminator for bacteriophage T7 RNA polymerase
   2011..2147    +  terminator     rrnG terminator: transcription terminator from the E. coli ribosomal RNA rrnG operon (Albrechtsen et al., 1991)
   2192..2263    +  misc_feature   3' β-globin insulator: insulator downstream of the human β-globin locus (Farrell et al., 2002)
   2489..3077    -  rep_origin     ori: high-copy-number ColE1/pMB1/pBR322/pUC origin of replication
   3249..3313    -  CDS            bla(M) (fragment): β-lactamase lacking the signal sequence; bla(M); allows cytosolic expression of β-lactamase
   3577..4786    +  promoter       UbC promoter: human ubiquitin C promoter
   4796..5817    +  CDS            HygR (fragment): hygromycin B phosphotransferase confers resistance to hygromycin
   5845..5893    +  polyA_signal   poly(A) signal: synthetic polyadenylation signal
   6159..7019    +  CDS            AmpR: β-lactamase; bla; confers resistance to ampicillin, carbenicillin, and related antibiotics
   7032..7168    +  terminator     rrnG terminator: transcription terminator from the E. coli ribosomal RNA rrnG operon (Albrechtsen et al., 1991)
   7313..7384    +  misc_feature   5' β-globin insulator: insulator upstream of the human β-globin locus (Farrell et al., 2002)
   7389..7435    -  terminator     T7 terminator: transcription terminator for bacteriophage T7 RNA polymerase
   7453..7501    -  polyA_signal   poly(A) signal: synthetic polyadenylation signal
   7582..7885    +  enhancer       CMV enhancer: human cytomegalovirus immediate early enhancer
   7958..7975    -  promoter       CMV promoter (fragment): human cytomegalovirus (CMV) immediate early promoter
   8038..8089    +  promoter       CMVd2 promoter: truncated human cytomegalovirus (CMV) immediate early promoter that yields moderately reduced expression relative to the full-length promoter
   8158..1591    +  CDS            rep (fragment) (across the origin): R1AB_SARS2 - Experimental evidence at protein level: Swiss-Prot protein existence level 1. [2'-O-methyltransferase]: Methyltransferase that mediates mRNA cap 2'-O-ribose methylation to the 5'-cap structure of viral mRNAs. N7-methyl guanosine cap is a prerequisite for binding of nsp16. Therefore plays an essential role in viral mRNAs cap methylation which is essential to evade immune system. From Severe acute respiratory syndrome coronavirus 2 (2019-nCoV) (SARS-CoV-2).
>Addgene plasmid #152734 | pGBW-m4134478 | depositor full sequence | sequence record 295746 | Full Sequence
CACCATGGAAAATGTAACAGGACTCTTTAAAGATTGTAGTAAGGTAATCACTGGGTTACATCCTACACAG
GCACCTACACACCTCAGTGTTGACACTAAATTCAAAACTGAAGGTTTATGTGTTGACATACCTGGCATAC
CTAAGGACATGACCTATAGAAGACTCATCTCTATGATGGGTTTTAAAATGAATTATCAAGTTAATGGTTA
CCCTAACATGTTTATCACCCGCGAAGAAGCTATAAGACATGTACGTGCATGGATTGGCTTCGATGTCGAG
GGGTGTCATGCTACTAGAGAAGCTGTTGGTACCAATTTACCTTTACAGCTAGGTTTTTCTACAGGTGTTA
ACCTAGTTGCTGTACCTACAGGTTATGTTGATACACCTAATAATACAGATTTTTCCAGAGTTAGTGCTAA
ACCACCGCCTGGAGATCAATTTAAACACCTCATACCACTTATGTACAAAGGACTTCCTTGGAATGTAGTG
CGTATAAAGATTGTACAAATGTTAAGTGACACACTTAAAAATCTCTCTGACAGAGTCGTATTTGTCTTAT
GGGCACATGGCTTTGAGTTGACATCTATGAAGTATTTTGTGAAAATAGGACCTGAGCGCACCTGTTGTCT
ATGTGATAGACGTGCCACATGCTTTTCCACTGCTTCAGACACTTATGCCTGTTGGCATCATTCTATTGGA
TTTGATTACGTCTATAATCCGTTTATGATTGATGTTCAACAATGGGGTTTTACAGGTAACCTACAAAGCA
ACCATGATCTGTATTGTCAAGTCCATGGTAATGCACATGTAGCTAGTTGTGATGCAATCATGACTAGGTG
TCTAGCTGTCCACGAGTGCTTTGTTAAGCGTGTTGACTGGACTATTGAATATCCTATAATTGGTGATGAA
CTGAAGATTAATGCGGCTTGTAGAAAGGTTCAACACATGGTTGTTAAAGCTGCATTATTAGCAGACAAAT
TCCCAGTTCTTCACGACATTGGTAACCCTAAAGCTATTAAGTGTGTACCTCAAGCTGATGTAGAATGGAA
GTTCTATGATGCACAGCCTTGTAGTGACAAAGCTTATAAAATAGAAGAATTATTCTATTCTTATGCCACA
CATTCTGACAAATTCACAGATGGTGTATGCCTATTTTGGAATTGCAATGTCGATAGATATCCTGCTAATT
CCATTGTTTGTAGATTTGACACTAGAGTGCTATCTAACCTTAACTTGCCTGGTTGTGATGGTGGCAGTTT
GTATGTAAATAAACATGCATTCCACACACCAGCTTTTGATAAAAGTGCTTTTGTTAATTTAAAACAATTA
CCATTTTTCTATTACTCTGACAGTCCATGTGAGTCTCATGGAAAACAAGTAGTGTCAGATATAGATTATG
TACCACTAAAGTCTGCTACGTGTATAACACGTTGCAATTTAGGTGGTGCTGTCTGTAGACATCATGCTAA
TGAGTACAGATTGTATCTCGATGCTTATAACATGATGATCTCAGCTGGCTTTAGCTTGTGGGTTTACAAA
CAATTTGATACTTATAACCTCTGGAACACTTTTACAAGACTTGAAAACCTTTACTTTCAGTCGTACCCCT
ATGACGTACCAGATTATGCGTAAGGATCCGCAGGCCTCTGCTAGCTTGACTGACTGAGATACAGCGTACC
TTCAGCTCACAGACATGATAAGATACATTGATGAGTTTGGACAAACCACAACTAGAATGCAGTGAAAAAA
ATGCTTTATTTGTGAAATTTGTGATGCTATTGCTTTATTTGTAACCATTATAAGCTGCAATAAACAAGTT
AACAACAACAATTGCATTCATTTTATGTTTCAGGTTCAGGGGGAGGTGTGGGAGGTTTTTTAAAGCAAGT
AAAACCTCTACAAATGTGGTATTGGCCCATCTCTATCGGTATCGTAGCATAACCCCTTGGGGCCTCTAAA
CGGGTCTTGAGGGGTTTTTTGTGCCCCTCGGGCCGGATTGCTATCTACCGGCATTGGCGCAGAAAAAAAT
GCCTGATGCGACGCTGCGCGTCTTATACTCCCACATATGCCAGATTCAGCAACGGATACGGCTTCCCCAA
CTTGCCCACTTCCATACGTGTCCTCCTTACCAGAAATTTATCCTTAAGGTCGTCAGCTATCCTGCAGGCG
ATCTCTCGATTTCGATCAAGACATTCCTTTAATGGTCTTTTCTGGACACCACTAGGGGTCAGAAGTAGTT
CATCAAACTTTCTTCCCTCCCTAATCTCATTGGTTACCTTGGGCTATCGAAACTTAATTAACCAGTCAAG
TCAGCTACTTGGCGAGATCGACTTGTCTGGGTTTCGACTACGCTCAGAATTGCGTCAGTCAAGTTCGATC
TGGTCCTTGCTATTGCACCCGTTCTCCGATTACGAGTTTCATTTAAATCATGTGAGCAAAAGGCCAGCAA
AAGGCCAGGAACCGTAAAAAGGCCGCGTTGCTGGCGTTTTTCCATAGGCTCCGCCCCCCTGACGAGCATC
ACAAAAATCGACGCTCAAGTCAGAGGTGGCGAAACCCGACAGGACTATAAAGATACCAGGCGTTTCCCCC
TGGAAGCTCCCTCGTGCGCTCTCCTGTTCCGACCCTGCCGCTTACCGGATACCTGTCCGCCTTTCTCCCT
TCGGGAAGCGTGGCGCTTTCTCATAGCTCACGCTGTAGGTATCTCAGTTCGGTGTAGGTCGTTCGCTCCA
AGCTGGGCTGTGTGCACGAACCCCCCGTTCAGCCCGACCGCTGCGCCTTATCCGGTAACTATCGTCTTGA
GTCCAACCCGGTAAGACACGACTTATCGCCACTGGCAGCAGCCACTGGTAACAGGATTAGCAGAGCGAGG
TATGTAGGCGGTGCTACAGAGTTCTTGAAGTGGTGGCCTAACTACGGCTACACTAGAAGAACAGTATTTG
GTATCTGCGCTCTGCTGAAGCCAGTTACCTTCGGAAAAAGAGTTGGTAGCTCTTGATCCGGCAAACAAAC
CACCGCTGGTAGCGGTGGTTTTTTTGTTTGCAAGCAGCAGATTACGCGCAGAAAAAAAGGATCTCAAGAA
GATCCTTTGATCTTTTCTACGGGGTCTGACGCTCAGTGGAACGAAAACTCACGTTAAGGGATTTTGGTCA
TGAGATTATCAAAAAGGATCTTCACCTAGATCCTTTTAAATTAAAAATGAAGTTTTAAATCAATCTAAAG
TATATATGAGTAAACTTGGTCTGACAGTTACCAATGCTTAATCAGTGAGGCACCTATCTCAGCGATCTGT
CTATTTCGTTCATCCATAGTTGCATTTAAATTTCCGAACTCTCCAAGGCCCTCGTCGGAAAATCTTCAAA
CCTTTCGTCCGATCCATCTTGCAGGCTACCTCTCGAACGAACTATCGCAAGTCTCTTGGCCGGCCTTGCG
CCTTGGCTATTGCTTGGCAGCGCCTATCGCCAGGTATTACTCCAATCCCGAATATCCGAGATCGGGATCA
CCCGAGAGAAGTTCAACCTACATCCTCAATCCCGATCTATCCGAGATCCGAGGAATATCGAAATCGGGGC
GCGCCTGGCCTCCGCGCCGGGTTTTGGCGCCTCCCGCGGGCGCCCCCCTCGTCACGGCGAGCGCTGCCAC
GTCAGACGAAGGGCGCAGGAGCGTCCTGATCCTTCCGCCCGGACGCTCAGGACAGCGGCCCGCTGCTCAT
AAGACTCGGCCTTAGAACCCCAGTATCAGCAGAAGGACATTTTAGGACGGGACTTGGGTGACTCTAGGGC
ACTGGTTTTCTTTCCAGAGAGCGGAACAGGCGAGGAAAAGTAGTCCCTTCTCGGCGATTCTGCGGAGGGA
TCTCCGTGGGGCGGTGAACGCCGATGATTATATAAGGACGCGCCGGGTGTGGCACAGCTAGTTCCGTCGC
AGCCGGGATTTGGGTCGCGGTTCTTGTTTGTGGATCGCTGTGATCGTCACTTGGTGAGTAGCGGGCTGCT
GGGCTGGCCGGGGCTTTCGTGGCCGCCGGGCCGCTCGGTGGGACGGAAGCGTGTGGAGAGACCGCCAAGG
GCTGTAGTCTGGGTCCGCGAGCAAGGTTGCCCTGAACTGGGGGTTGGGGGGAGCGCAGCAAAATGGCGGC
TGTTCCCGAGTCTTGAATGGAAGACGCTTGTGAGGCGGGCTGTGAGGTCGTTGAAACAAGGTGGGGGGCA
TGGTGGGCGGCAAGAACCCAAGGTCTTGAGCCCTTCGCTAATGCGGGAAAGCTCTTATTCGGGTGAGATG
GGCTGGGCACCATCTGGGGACCCTGACGTGAAGTTTGTCACTGACTGGAGAACTCGGTTTGTCGTCTGTT
GCGGGGGCGGCAGTTATGGCGGTGCCGTTGGGCAGTGCACCCGTACCTTTGGGAGCGCGCGCCCTCGTCG
TGTCGTGACGTCACCCGTTCTGTTGGCTTATAATGCAGGGTGGGGCCACCTGCCGGTAGGTGTGCGGTAG
GCTTTTCTCCGTCGCAGGACGCAGGGTTCGGGCCTAGGGTAGGCTCTCCTGAATCGACAGGCGCCGGACC
TCTGGTGAGGGGAGGGATAAGTGAGGCGTCAGTTTCTTTGGTCGGTTTTATGTACCTATCTTCTTAAGTA
GCTGAAGCTCCGGTTTTGAACTATGCGCTCGGGGTTGGCGAGTGTGTTTTGTGAAGTTTTTTAGGCACCT
TTTGAAATGTAATCATTTGGGTCAATATGTAATTTTCAGTGTTAGACTTGTAAATTGTCCGCTAAATTCT
GGCCGTTTTTGGCTTTTTTGTTAGACAACATGGGTAAAAAGCCTGAACTCACCGCGACGTCTGTCGAGAA
GTTTCTGATCGAAAAGTTCGACAGCGTCTCCGACCTGATGCAGCTCTCGGAGGGCGAAGAATCTCGTGCT
TTCAGCTTCGATGTAGGAGGGCGTGGATATGTCCTGCGGGTAAATAGCTGCGCCGATGGTTTCTACAAAG
ATCGTTATGTTTATCGGCACTTTGCATCCGCCGCGCTCCCGATTCCGGAAGTGCTTGACATTGGGGAGTT
CAGCGAGAGCCTGACCTATTGCATCTCCCGCCGTGCACAGGGTGTCACGTTGCAAGACCTGCCTGAAACC
GAACTGCCCGCTGTTCTGCAGCCGGTCGCGGAGGCAATGGATGCCATCGCTGCCGCCGATCTTAGCCAGA
CGAGCGGGTTCGGCCCATTCGGACCGCAAGGAATCGGTCAATACACTACATGGCGTGATTTCATATGCGC
GATTGCTGATCCCCATGTGTATCACTGGCAAACTGTGATGGACGACACCGTCAGTGCGTCCGTCGCGCAG
GCTCTCGATGAGCTGATGCTTTGGGCCGAGGACTGCCCCGAAGTCCGGCACCTCGTGCACGCGGATTTCG
GCTCCAACAATGTCCTGACGGACAATGGCCGCATAACAGCGGTCATTGACTGGAGCGAGGCGATGTTCGG
GGATTCCCAATACGAGGTCGCCAACATCTTCTTCTGGAGGCCGTGGTTGGCTTGTATGGAGCAGCAGACG
CGCTACTTCGAGCGGAGGCATCCGGAGCTTGCAGGATCGCCCCGGCTCCGGGCGTATATGCTCCGCATTG
GTCTTGACCAACTCTATCAGAGCTTGGTTGACGGCAATTTCGATGATGCAGCTTGGGCGCAGGGTCGATG
CGACGCAATCGTCCGATCCGGAGCCGGGACTGTCGGGCGTACACAAATCGCCCGCAGAAGCGCCGCCGTC
TGGACCGATGGCTGTGTAGAAGTACTCGCCGATAGTGGAAACCGACGCCCCAGCACTCGTCCGAGGGCAA
AGGAATAAGCTAGTATGTAAGCCTAGTCTTAGATAATAAAATCGCTATCCATCGAAGATGGATGTGTGTT
GGTTTTTTGTGTGTGTAACGCTAGGCGCGCCTGGTGTACCGAGAACGATCCTCTCAGTGCGAGTCTCGAC
GATCCATATCGTTGCTTGGCAGTCAGCCAGTCGGAATCCAGCTTGGGACCCAGGAAGTCCAATCGTCAGA
TATTGTACTCAAGCCTGGTCACGGCAGCGTACCGATCTGTTTAAACCTAGATATTGATAGTCTGATCGGT
CAACGTATAATCGAGTCCTAGCTTTTGCAAACATCTATCAAGAGACAGGATCAGCAGGAGGCTTTCGCAT
GAGTATTCAACATTTCCGTGTCGCCCTTATTCCCTTTTTTGCGGCATTTTGCCTTCCTGTTTTTGCTCAC
CCAGAAACGCTGGTGAAAGTAAAAGATGCTGAAGATCAGTTGGGTGCGCGAGTGGGTTACATCGAACTGG
ATCTCAACAGCGGTAAGATCCTTGAGAGTTTTCGCCCCGAAGAACGCTTTCCAATGATGAGCACTTTTAA
AGTTCTGCTATGTGGCGCGGTATTATCCCGTATTGACGCCGGGCAAGAGCAACTCGGTCGCCGCATACAC
TATTCTCAGAATGACTTGGTTGAGTATTCACCAGTCACAGAAAAGCATCTTACGGATGGCATGACAGTAA
GAGAATTATGCAGTGCTGCCATAACCATGAGTGATAACACTGCGGCCAACTTACTTCTGACAACGATTGG
AGGACCGAAGGAGCTAACCGCTTTTTTGCACAACATGGGGGATCATGTAACTCGCCTTGATCGTTGGGAA
CCGGAGCTGAATGAAGCCATACCAAACGACGAGCGTGACACCACGATGCCTGTAGCAATGGCAACAACCT
TGCGTAAACTATTAACTGGCGAACTACTTACTCTAGCTTCCCGGCAACAGTTGATAGACTGGATGGAGGC
GGATAAAGTTGCAGGACCACTTCTGCGCTCGGCCCTTCCGGCTGGCTGGTTTATTGCTGATAAATCTGGA
GCCGGTGAGCGTGGGTCTCGCGGTATCATTGCAGCACTGGGGCCAGATGGTAAGCCCTCCCGTATCGTAG
TTATCTACACGACGGGGAGTCAGGCAACTATGGATGAACGAAATAGACAGATCGCTGAGATAGGTGCCTC
ACTGATTAAGCATTGGTAACCGATTCTAGGTGCATTGGCGCAGAAAAAAATGCCTGATGCGACGCTGCGC
GTCTTATACTCCCACATATGCCAGATTCAGCAACGGATACGGCTTCCCCAACTTGCCCACTTCCATACGT
GTCCTCCTTACCAGAAATTTATCCTTAAGATCGTTTAAACTCGACTCTGGCTCTATCGAATCTCCGTCGT
TTCGAGCTTACGCGAACAGCCGTGGCGCTCATTTGCTCGTCGGGCATCGAATCTCGTCAGCTATCGTCAG
CTTACCTTTTTGGCAGCGATCGCGGCTCCCGACATCTTGGACCATTAGCTCCACAGGTATCTTCTTCCCT
CTAGTGGTCATAACAGCAGCTTCAGCTACCTCTCAATTCAAAAAACCCCTCAAGACCCGTTTAGAGGCCC
CAAGGGGTTATGCTATCAATCGTTGCGTTACACACACAAAAAACCAACACACATCCATCTTCGATGGATA
GCGATTTTATTATCTAACTGCTGATCGAGTGTAGCCAGATCTAGTAATCAATTACGGGGTCATTAGTTCA
TAGCCCATATATGGAGTTCCGCGTTACATAACTTACGGTAAATGGCCCGCCTGGCTGACCGCCCAACGAC
CCCCGCCCATTGACGTCAATAATGACGTATGTTCCCATAGTAACGCCAATAGGGACTTTCCATTGACGTC
AATGGGTGGAGTATTTACGGTAAACTGCCCACTTGGCAGTACATCAAGTGTATCATATGCCAAGTACGCC
CCCTATTGACGTCAATGACGGTAAATGGCCCGCCTGGCATTATGCCCAGTACATGACCTTATGGGACTTT
CCTACTTGGCAGTACATCTACGTATTAGTCATCGCTATTACCATGCTGATGCGGTTTTGGCAGTACATCA
ATGGGCGTGGATAGCGGTTTGACTCACGGGGATTTCCAAGTCTCCACCCCATTGACGTCAATGGGAGTTT
GTTTTGGCACCAAAATCAACGGGACTTTCCAAAATGTCGTAACAACTCCGCCCCATTGACGCAAATGGGC
GGTAGGCGTGTACGGTGGGAGGTCTATATAAGCAGAGCTGGTTTAGTGAACCGTCAGATCAGATCTTTGT
CGATCCTACCATCCACTCGACACACCCGCCAGCGGCCGC
